Addgene plasmid #40439: LRRK2_1867_2161_L1916N_L1976A_I2049A_V2074A_L2092N
Depositing lab: Michael J Fox Foundation MJFF. Depositing organization: Michael J Fox Foundation.
Backbone
  Vector backbone: pEMB017
  Backbone manufacturer: Emerald
  Vector type: Baculovirus
Growth in bacteria
  Bacterial resistance: Ampicillin, 100 μg/mL
  Growth temperature: 37°C
  Growth strain: Top10
  Copy number: High Copy
Gene/Insert
  Gene/Insert name: LRRK2
  Species: H. sapiens (human)
  Mutation: aa1867_2161; L1916N, L1976A, I2049A, V2074A, L2092N
  Entrez Gene: LRRK2 (a.k.a. AURA17, DARDARIN, PARK8, RIPK7, ROCO2)
  Promoter: polH
  Tag / fusion protein: HisTev (N terminal on insert); GST-Tev (N terminal on insert)
  Cloning method: Restriction Enzyme; 5′ cloning site BamHI (destroyed during cloning); 3′ cloning site HindIII (destroyed during cloning)
  Sequencing primers: 5′ DSP2466For:GAATTTCGTCGACAGATC; 3′ DSP2466Rev:AATAACCCGGATCAGCTT
Terms and licenses: Academic/Nonprofit Terms; Industry Terms
How to cite: LRRK2_1867_2161_L1916N_L1976A_I2049A_V2074A_L2092N was a gift from Michael J Fox Foundation MJFF (Addgene plasmid # 40439 ; http://n2t.net/addgene:40439 ; RRID:Addgene_40439)
