[The description below was written by a language model from this plasmid's Addgene catalogue record and pLannotate feature annotations shown in this document.]
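Description:
LRRK2_1867_2161_L1916N_L1976A_I2049A_V2074A_L2092N is a 9,085 bp baculovirus transfer plasmid built on the pEMB017 backbone (Emerald) for producing a fragment of human LRRK2 in insect cells. In bacteria it is maintained as a high-copy plasmid through a ColE1/pUC-type origin and selected with ampicillin via the β-lactamase gene. An f1 phage origin and a remnant of lacZα are also present.

The payload sits between AcMNPV flanking sequences (lef2 and ORF603 on one side, the ORF1629 recombination region on the other). These flanks allow homologous recombination with baculoviral DNA, placing the cassette at the polyhedrin locus. The very late polyhedrin (polH) promoter drives a Schistosoma japonicum GST coding sequence followed by the LRRK2 fragment spanning residues 1867–2161, which corresponds to the kinase domain region of this Parkinson's disease-associated serine/threonine kinase. The fragment carries five substitutions: L1916N, L1976A, I2049A, V2074A and L2092N. The record does not give the rationale for them. The catalogue lists N-terminal His-TEV and GST-TEV tags, which would permit affinity capture and protease removal of the tag. The feature table confirms the upstream GST but annotates a short His-tag fragment only downstream of the LRRK2 segment, so the position and reading frame of the histidine tag cannot be settled from the annotation alone. A divergently oriented E. coli β-glucuronidase (GUS) gene under the late p6.9 promoter provides a reporter for identifying recombinant virus.

The design is consistent with recombinant expression and purification of an engineered LRRK2 kinase domain, although the record does not state a specific application.
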