Features (pLannotate 1.2.2; 15 found; start..end, strand, type, name):
    329..453     +  CDS            lef2: baculovirus late expression factor 2
    491..1096    +  CDS            ORF603: baculovirus ORF603 protein
   1167..2972    -  CDS            GUS: β-glucuronidase; uidA (or gusA) from E. coli
   2987..3302    -  promoter       p6.9 promoter: Autographa californica p6.9; baculovirus late basic protein promoter
   3317..3408    +  promoter       polyhedrin promoter: polh from Autographa californica; promoter for the baculovirus polyhedrin gene
   3469..4122    +  CDS            GST26_SCHJA: Experimental evidence at protein level: Swiss-Prot protein existence level 1. GST isoenzymes appear to play a central role in the parasite detoxification system. Other functions are also suspected including a role in increasing the solubility of haematin in the parasite gut. From Schistosoma japonicum (Blood fluke).
   4222..5106    +  CDS            LRRK2 (fragment): LRRK2_HUMAN - Also known as PARK8. Experimental evidence at protein level: Swiss-Prot protein existence level 1. Serine/threonine-protein kinase which phosphorylates a broad range of proteins involved in multiple processes such as neuronal plasticity, autophagy, and vesicle trafficking (PubMed:20949042, PubMed:22012985, PubMed:26824392, PubMed:29125462, PubMed:28720718, PubMed:29127255, PubMed:30398148, PubMed:29212815, PubMed:30635421, PubMed:21850687, PubMed:23395371, PubMed:17114044, PubMed:24687852, PubMed:26014385, PubMed:25201882). Is a key regulator of RAB GTPases by regulating the GTP/
   5135..5152    +  CDS            9xHis (fragment): 9xHis affinity tag
   5189..6546    +  misc_recomb    baculovirus recombination region (ORF1629): contains part of ORF1629
   6544..6621    -  CDS            P61 (fragment): P78_NPVAC - Experimental evidence at protein level: Swiss-Prot protein existence level 1. Plays a role in the transport of the nucleocapsids from the cytoplasm toward the host nucleus together with the host actin- polymerizing Arp2/3 complex. From Autographa californica nuclear polyhedrosis virus (AcMNPV).
   6809..7397    -  rep_origin     ori: high-copy-number ColE1/pMB1/pBR322/pUC origin of replication
   7568..8428    -  CDS            AmpR: β-lactamase; bla; confers resistance to ampicillin, carbenicillin, and related antibiotics
   8429..8533    -  promoter       AmpR promoter: bla
   8560..9015    +  rep_origin     f1 ori (sequence partly withheld): f1 bacteriophage origin of replication; arrow indicates direction of (+) strand synthesis
   9020..1       -  CDS            lacZα (fragment) (across the origin): LacZα fragment of β-galactosidase; lacZ fragment
>Addgene plasmid #40439 | LRRK2_1867_2161_L1916N_L1976A_I2049A_V2074A_L2092N | depositor full sequence | sequence record 52116 | LRRK2_1867_2161_L1916N_L1976A_I2049A_V2074A_L2092N sequence 9085 bps
GGAACGGCTCCGCCCACTATTAATGAAATTAAAAATTCCAATTTTAAAAAACGCAGCAAGAGAAACATTT
GTATGAAAGAATGCGTAGAAGGAAAGAAAAATGTCGTCGACATGCTGAACAACAAGATTAATATGCCTCC
GTGTATAAAAAAAATATTGAACGATTTGAAAGAAAACAATGTACCGCGCGGCGGTATGTACAGGAAGAGG
TTTATACTAAACTGTTACATTGCAAACGTGGTTTCGTGTGCCAAGTGTGAAAACCGATGTTTAATCAAGG
CTCTGACGCATTTCTACAACCACGACTCCAAGTGTGTGGGTGAAGTCATGCATCTTTTAATCAAATCCCA
AGATGTGTATAAACCACCAAACTGCCAAAAAATGAAAACTGTCGACAAGCTCTGTCCGTTTGCTGGCAAC
TGCAAGGGTCTCAATCCTATTTGTAATTATTGAATAATAAAACAATTATAAATGCTAAATTTGTTTTTTA
TTAACGATACAAACCAAACGCAACAAGAACATTTGTAGTATTATCTATAATTGAAAACGCGTAGTTATAA
TCGCTGAGGTAATATTTAAAATCATTTTCAAATGATTCACAGTTAATTTGCGACAATATAATTTTATTTT
CACATAAACTAGACGCCTTGTCGTCTTCTTCTTCGTATTCCTTCTCTTTTTCATTTTTCTCTTCATAAAA
ATTAACATAGTTATTATCGTATCCATATATGTATCTATCGTATAGAGTAAATTTTTTGTTGTCATAAATA
TATATGTCTTTTTTAATGGGGTGTATAGTACCGCTGCGCATAGTTTTTCTGTAATTTACAACAGTGCTAT
TTTCTGGTAGTTCTTCGGAGTGTGTTGCTTTAATTATTAAATTTATATAATCAATGAATTTGGGATCGTC
GGTTTTGTACAATATGTTGCCGGCATAGTACGCAGCTTCTTCTAGTTCAATTACACCATTTTTTAGCAGC
ACCGGATTAACATAACTTTCCAAAATGTTGTACGAACCGTTAAACAAAAACAGTTCACCTCCCTTTTCTA
TACTATTGTCTGCGAGCAGTTGTTTGTTGTTAAAAATAACAGCCATTGTAATGAGACGCACAAACTAATA
TCACAAACTGGAAATGTCTATCAATATATAGTTGCTGATCAGATCCTCATTGTTTGCCTCCCTGCTGCGG
TTTTTCACCGAAGTTCATGCCAGTCCAGCGTTTTTGCAGCAGAAAAGCCGCCGACTTCGGTTTGCGGTCG
CGAGTGAAGATCCCTTTCTTGTTACCGCCAACGCGCAATATGCCTTGCGAGGTCGCAAAATCGGCGAAAT
TCCATACCTGTTCACCGACGACGGCGCTGACGCGATCAAAGACGCGGTGATACATATCCAGCCATGCACA
CTGATACTCTTCACTCCACATGTCGGTGTACATTGAGTGCAGCCCGGCTAACGTATCCACGCCGTATTCG
GTGATGATAATCGGCTGATGCAGTTTCTCCTGCCAGGCCAGAAGTTCTTTTTCCAGTACCTTCTCTGCCG
TTTCCAAATCGCCGCTTTGGACATACCATCCGTAATAACGGTTCAGGCACAGCACATCAAAGAGATCGCT
GATGGTATCGGTGTGAGCGTCGCAGAACATTACATTGACGCAGGTGATCGGACGCGTCGGGTCGAGTTTA
CGCGTTGCTTCCGCCAGTGGCGCGAAATATTCCCGTGCACCTTGCGGACGGGTATCCGGTTCGTTGGCAA
TACTCCACATCACCACGCTTGGGTGGTTTTTGTCACGCGCTATCAGCTCTTTAATCGCCTGTAAGTGCGC
TTGCTGAGTTTCCCCGTTGACTGCCTCTTCGCTGTACAGTTCTTTCGGCTTGTTGCCCGCTTCGAAACCA
ATGCCTAAAGAGAGCGAAAAGCCGACAGCAGCAGTTTCATCAATCACCACGATGCCATGTTCATCTGCCC
AGTCGAGCATCTCTTCAGCGTAAGGGTAATGCGAGGTACGGTAGGAGTTGGCCCCAATCCAGTCCATTAA
TGCGTGGTCGTGCACCATCAGCACGTTATCGAATCCTTTGCCACGTAAGTCCGCATCTTCATGACGACCA
AAGCCAGTAAAGTAGAACGGTTTGTGGTTAATCAGGAACTGTTGGCCCTTCACTGCCACTGACCGGATGC
CGACGCGAAGCGGGTAGATATCACACTCTGTCTGGCTTTTGGCTGTGACGCACAGTTCATAGAGATAACC
TTCACCCGGTTGCCAGAGGTGCGGATTCACCACTTGCAAAGTCCCGCTAGTGCCTTGTCCAGTTGCAACC
ACCTGTTGATCCGCATCACGCAGTTCAACGCTGACATCACCATTGGCCACCACCTGCCAGTCAACAGACG
CGTGGTTACAGTCTTGCGCGACATGCGTCACCACGGTGATATCGTCCACCCAGGTGTTCGGCGTGGTGTA
GAGCATTACGCTGCGATGGATTCCGGCATAGTTAAAGAAATCATGGAAGTAAGACTGCTTTTTCTTGCCG
TTTTCGTCGGTAATCACCATTCCCGGCGGGATAGTCTGCCAGTTCAGTTCGTTGTTCACACAAACGGTGA
TACGTACACTTTTCCCGGCAATAACATACGGCGTGACATCGGCTTCAAATGGCGTATAGCCGCCCTGATG
CTCCATCACTTCCTGATTATTGACCCACACTTTGCCGTAATGAGTGACCGCATCGAAACGCAGCACGATA
CGCTGGCCTGCCCAACCTTTCGGTATAAAGACTTCGCGCTGATACCAGACGTTGCCCGCATAATTACGAA
TATCTGCATCGGCGAACTGATCGTTAAAACTGCCTGGCACAGCAATTGCCCGGCTTTCTTGTAACGCGCT
TTCCCACCAACGCTGATCAATTCCACAGTTTTCGCGATCCAGACTGAATGCCCACAGGCCGTCGAGTTTT
TTGATTTCACGGGTTGGGGTTTCTACAGGACGGACCATATTTATAGGTGTAATTTATGTAGCTGTAATTT
TTACCTTATTAATATTTTTTACGCTTTGCATTCGACGACTGAACTCCCAAATATATGTTTAACTCGTCTT
GGTCGTTTGAATTTTTGTTGCTGTGTTTCCTAATATTTTCCATCACCTTAAATATGTTATTGTAATCCTC
AATGTTGAACTTGCAATTGGACACGGCATAGTTTTCCATAGTCGTGTAAAACATGGTATTGGCTGCATTG
TAATACATCCGACTGAGCGGGTACGGATCTATGTGTTTGAGCAGCCTGTTCAAAAACTCTGCATCGTCGC
AAAACGGAATTTCGTCGACAGATCTGATCATGGAGATAATTAAAATGATAACCATCTCGCAAATAAATAA
GTATTTTACTGTTTTCGTAACAGTTTTGTAATAAAAAAACCTATAAATATAGGATCTATGCACCACCATC
ACCACCATCACCACGAGAACCTTTATTTCCAAGGATCAATGGCACCGATCCTGGGGTATTGGAAGATCAA
GGGCCTAGTGCAGCCCACTCGTCTGCTCCTGGAGTACCTAGAAGAGAAGTATGAGGAGCACCTTTATGAG
CGGGACGAGGGTGACAAGTGGCGCAATAAGAAATTCGAGCTAGGCTTGGAATTCCCCAATCTGCCTTATT
ACATCGATGGCGACGTTAAGTTGACTCAGTCCATGGCCATCATCCGCTACATCGCCGACAAGCACAATAT
GCTAGGCGGGTGCCCGAAGGAGCGAGCTGAGATCTCTATGTTGGAAGGGGCCGTGCTGGATATCCGCTAC
GGCGTGAGCCGCATTGCATACTCAAAGGATTTCGAGACCCTCAAGGTTGACTTCCTGTCAAAGCTGCCTG
AAATGCTAAAGATGTTCGAAGACCGTCTCTGTCATAAGACCTACCTGAACGGGGACCACGTGACACACCC
GGACTTTATGTTGTATGACGCTCTGGACGTCGTGCTTTATATGGACCCTATGTGCCTGGACGCTTTTCCC
AAACTAGTGTGTTTCAAGAAACGTATCGAAGCTATCCCTCAGATTGATAAGTACCTGAAGTCCTCAAAGT
ACATCGCCTGGCCCCTTCAAGGTTGGCAAGCCACATTTGGCGGTGGCGACCATCCTCCCAAGTCAGACCT
AGTGCCTAGGCACAACCAGACCAGCCTATATAAGAAAGCCGGGTCAGCTGCCGCTGTGCTGGAGGAGAAC
CTGTATTTCCAGGGCGGATCCAACATCATGCTCAACAACGATGAGCTCGAATTTGAACAAGCTCCAGAAT
TCCTGCTCGGCGACGGCTCTTTCGGCTCCGTATACCGTGCTGCTTATGAAGGCGAAGAAGTCGCCGTAAA
GATCTTCAACAAGCACACCTCGCTCCGTAACCTCCGTCAGGAACTGGTCGTTCTGTGTCATCTGCACCAT
CCGAGCCTCATCTCCCTGCTGGCCGCTGGCATCCGTCCTCGTATGCTGGTGATGGAGCTGGCATCCAAGG
GCTCTCTCGACCGCCTGCTGCAGCAGGACAAGGCTTCTCTGACCCGTACTCTGCAGCATCGTATCGCTGC
TCATGTAGCTGACGGCCTGCGTTATCTTCATTCTGCAATGATCATTTATCGCGACCTGAAACCTCATAAT
GTACTGCTGTTTACTCTGTACCCGAACGCTGCCATCATCGCTAAGATTGCAGACTATGGTATTGCGCAGT
ACTGCTGCCGCATGGGCATTAAAACAAGCGAAGGTACGCCGGGTTTCCGTGCTCCAGAAGTGGCTCGTGG
CAACGTTGCTTACAACCAGCAAGCTGACGTTTACTCGTTCGGTCTGCTCCTGTACGATATCCTGACTACC
GGCGGCCGTATCGCTGAAGGTCTGAAGTTCCCTAACGAATTCGACGAACTGGAAATCCAGGGCAAGAACC
CAGACCCGGTTAAAGAATACGGTTGCGCTCCGTGGCCGATGGTAGAGAAGCTCATCAAACAGTGCCTTAA
AGAAAACCCTCAGGAACGTCCAACCTCTGCTCAAGTGTTCGACATCCTTAACAGCGCTGAACTCGTCTGT
CTGACTCGCCGTATTCTCCTGCCTAAGAATGTTATCGTGGAATGTATGGTTGCTACTCACCATAACTGAT
GATAAGCTTTAGTAAGCACTCGAGCACCACCACCACCACCACTAACCTAGGTAGCTGAGCGCATGCAAGC
TGATCCGGGTTATTAGTACATTTATTAAGCGCTAGATTCTGTGCGTTGTTGATTTACAGACAATTGTTGT
ACGTATTTTAATAATTCATTAAATTTATAATCTTTAGGGTGGTATGTTAGAGCGAAAATCAAATGATTTT
CAGCGTCTTTATATCTGAATTTAAATATTAAATCCTCAATAGATTTGTAAAATAGGTTTCGATTAGTTTC
AAACAAGGGTTGTTTTTCCGAACCGATGGCTGGACTATCTAATGGATTTTCGCTCAACGCCACAAAACTT
GCCAAATCTTGTAGCAGCAATCTAGCTTTGTCGATATTCGTTTGTGTTTTGTTTTGTAATAAAGGTTCGA
CGTCGTTCAAAATATTATGCGCTTTTGTATTTCTTTCATCACTGTCGTTAGTGTACAATTGACTCGACGT
AAACACGTTAAATAGAGCTTGGACATATTTAACATCGGGCGTGTTAGCTTTATTAGGCCGATTATCGTCG
TCGTCCCAACCCTCGTCGTTAGAAGTTGCTTCCGAAGACGATTTTGCCATAGCCACACGACGCCTATTAA
TTGTGTCGGCTAACACGTCCGCGATCAAATTTGTAGTTGAGCTTTTTGGAATTATTTCTGATTGCGGGCG
TTTTTGGGCGGGTTTCAATCTAACTGTGCCCGATTTTAATTCAGACAACACGTTAGAAAGCGATGGTGCA
GGCGGTGGTAACATTTCAGACGGCAAATCTACTAATGGCGGCGGTGGTGGAGCTGATGATAAATCTACCA
TCGGTGGAGGCGCAGGCGGGGCTGGCGGCGGAGGCGGAGGCGGAGGTGGTGGCGGTGATGCAGACGGCGG
TTTAGGCTCAAATGTCTCTTTAGGCAACACAGTCGGCACCTCAACTATTGTACTGGTTTCGGGCGCCGTT
TTTGGTTTGACCGGTCTGAGACGAGTGCGATTTTTTTCGTTTCTAATAGCTTCCAACAATTGTTGTCTGT
CGTCTAAAGGTGCAGCGGGTTGAGGTTCCGTCGGCATTGGTGGAGCGGGCGGCAATTCAGACATCGATGG
TGGTGGTGGTGGTGGAGGCGCTGGAATGTTAGGCACGGGAGAAGGTGGTGGCGGCGGTGCCGCCGGTATA
ATTTGTTCTGGTTTAGTTTGTTCGCGCACGATTGTGGGCACCGGCGCAGGCGCCGCTGGCTGCACAACGG
AAGGTCGTCTGCTTCGAGGCAGCGCTTGGGGTGGTGGCAATTCAATATTATAATTGGAATACAAATCGTA
AAAATCTGCTATAAGCATTGTAATTTCGCTATCGTTTACCGTGCCGATATTTAACAACCGCTCAATGTAA
GCAATTGTATTGTAAAGAGATTGTCTCAAGCTCGGATCGATCCCGCACGCCGATAACAAGCCTTTTCATT
TTTACTACAGCATTGTAGTGGCGAGACACTTCGCTGTCGTCGAGGTTTAAACGCTTCCTCGCTCACTGAC
TCGCTGCGCTCGGTCGTTCGGCTGCGGCGAGCGGTATCAGCTCACTCAAAGGCGGTAATACGGTTATCCA
CAGAATCAGGGGATAACGCAGGAAAGAACATGTGAGCAAAAGGCCAGCAAAAGGCCAGGAACCGTAAAAA
GGCCGCGTTGCTGGCGTTTTTCCATAGGCTCCGCCCCCCTGACGAGCATCACAAAAATCGACGCTCAAGT
CAGAGGTGGCGAAACCCGACAGGACTATAAAGATACCAGGCGTTTCCCCCTGGAAGCTCCCTCGTGCGCT
CTCCTGTTCCGACCCTGCCGCTTACCGGATACCTGTCCGCCTTTCTCCCTTCGGGAAGCGTGGCGCTTTC
TCATAGCTCACGCTGTAGGTATCTCAGTTCGGTGTAGGTCGTTCGCTCCAAGCTGGGCTGTGTGCACGAA
CCCCCCGTTCAGCCCGACCGCTGCGCCTTATCCGGTAACTATCGTCTTGAGTCCAACCCGGTAAGACACG
ACTTATCGCCACTGGCAGCAGCCACTGGTAACAGGATTAGCAGAGCGAGGTATGTAGGCGGTGCTACAGA
GTTCTTGAAGTGGTGGCCTAACTACGGCTACACTAGAAGGACAGTATTTGGTATCTGCGCTCTGCTGAAG
CCAGTTACCTTCGGAAAAAGAGTTGGTAGCTCTTGATCCGGCAAACAAACCACCGCTGGTAGCGGTGGTT
TTTTTGTTTGCAAGCAGCAGATTACGCGCAGAAAAAAAGGATCTCAAGAAGATCCTTTGATCTTTTCTAC
GGGGTCTGACGCTCAGTGGAACGAAAACTCACGTTAAGGGATTTTGGTCATGAGATTATCAAAAAGGATC
TTCACCTAGATCCTTTTAAATTAAAAATGAAGTTTTAAATCAATCTAAAGTATATATGAGTAAACTTGGT
CTGACAGTTACCAATGCTTAATCAGTGAGGCACCTATCTCAGCGATCTGTCTATTTCGTTCATCCATAGT
TGCCTGACTCCCCGTCGTGTAGATAACTACGATACGGGAGGGCTTACCATCTGGCCCCAGTGCTGCAATG
ATACCGCGAGACCCACGCTCACCGGCTCCAGATTTATCAGCAATAAACCAGCCAGCCGGAAGGGCCGAGC
GCAGAAGTGGTCCTGCAACTTTATCCGCCTCCATCCAGTCTATTAATTGTTGCCGGGAAGCTAGAGTAAG
TAGTTCGCCAGTTAATAGTTTGCGCAACGTTGTTGCCATTGCTACAGGCATCGTGGTGTCACGCTCGTCG
TTTGGTATGGCTTCATTCAGCTCCGGTTCCCAACGATCAAGGCGAGTTACATGATCCCCCATGTTGTGCA
AAAAAGCGGTTAGCTCCTTCGGTCCTCCGATCGTTGTCAGAAGTAAGTTGGCCGCAGTGTTATCACTCAT
GGTTATGGCAGCACTGCATAATTCTCTTACTGTCATGCCATCCGTAAGATGCTTTTCTGTGACTGGTGAG
TACTCAACCAAGTCATTCTGAGAATAGTGTATGCGGCGACCGAGTTGCTCTTGCCCGGCGTCAATACGGG
ATAATACCGCGCCACATAGCAGAACTTTAAAAGTGCTCATCATTGGAAAACGTTCTTCGGGGCGAAAACT
CTCAAGGATCTTACCGCTGTTGAGATCCAGTTCGATGTAACCCACTCGTGCACCCAACTGATCTTCAGCA
TCTTTTACTTTCACCAGCGTTTCTGGGTGAGCAAAAACAGGAAGGCAAAATGCCGCAAAAAAGGGAATAA
GGGCGACACGGAAATGTTGAATACTCATACTCTTCCTTTTTCAATATTATTGAAGCATTTATCAGGGTTA
TTGTCTCATGAGCGGATACATATTTGAATGTATTTAGAAAAATAAACAAATAGGGGTTCCGCGCACATTT
CCCCGAAAAGTGCCACCTG
[124 nt withheld, positions 8560-8683]
C
[91 nt withheld, positions 8685-8775]
A
[49 nt withheld, positions 8777-8825]
CCTTTGACGTTGGAGTCCACGTTCTTT
[37 nt withheld, positions 8853-8889]
ACCCTATCTCGGTCTATTCTTTTGATTTATAAGGGATTTTGCCGATTTCGGCCTATTGGTTAAAAAATGA
GCTGATTTAACAAAAATTTAACGCGAATTTTAACAAAATATTAACGTTTACAATTTCCCATTCGCCATTC
AGGCTGCGCAACTGTTGGGAAGGGCGATCGGTGCGGGCCTCTTCGCTATTACGCCA
