>Addgene plasmid #40439 | LRRK2_1867_2161_L1916N_L1976A_I2049A_V2074A_L2092N | addgene partial sequence | sequence record 53223 | DSP2466Rev 5'-AATAACCCGGATCAGCTT-3'
GGTGGTGGTGGTGGTGCTCGAGTGCTTACTAAAGCTTATCATCAGTTATGGTGAGTAGCAACCATACATT
CCACGATAACATTCTTAGGCAGGAGAATACGGCGAGTCAGACAGACGAGTTCAGCGCTGTTAAGGATGTC
GAACACTTGAGCAGAGGTTGGACGTTCCTGAGGGTTTTCTTTAAGGCACTGTTTGATGAGCTTCTCTACC
ATCGGCCACGGAGCGCAACCGTATTCTTTAACCGGGTCTGGGTTCTTGCCCTGGATTTCCAGTTCGTCGA
ATTCGTTAGGGAACTTCAGACCTTCAGCGATACGGCCGCCGGTAGTCAGGATATCGTACAGGAGCAGACC
GAACGAGTAAACGTCAGCTTGCTGGTTGTAAGCAACGTTGCCACGAGCCACTTCTGGAGCACGGAAACCC
GGCGTACCTTCGCTTGTTTTAATGCCCATGCGGCAGCAGTACTGCGCAATACCATAGTCTGCAATCTTAG
CGATGATGGCAGCGTTCGGGTACAGAGTAAACAGCAGTACATTATGAGGTTTCAGGTCGCGATAAATGAT
CATTGCAGAATGAAGATAACGCAGGCCGTCAGCTACATGAGCAGCGATACGATGCTGCAGAGTACGGGTC
AGAGAAGCCTTGTCCTGCTGCAGCAGGCGGTCGAGAGAGCCCTTGGATGCCAGCTCCATCACCAGCATAC
GAGGACGGATGCCAGCGGCCAGCAGGGAGATGAGGCTCGGATGGTGCAGATGACACAGAACGACCAGTTC
CTGACGGAGGTTACGGAGCGAGGTGTGCTTGTTGAAGATCTTTACGGCGACTTCTTCGCCTTCATAAGCA
GCACGGTATACGGAGCCGAAAGAGCCGTCGCCGAGCAGGAATTCTGGAGCTTGTTCAAATTCGAGCTCAT
CGTTGTTGAGCATGATGTTGGATCCGCCCTGGAAATACAGGTTCTCCTCCAGCACAGCGGCAGCTGACCC
GGCTTTCTTATATAGGCTGGTCTGGTTGTGCCTAGGCACTAGGTCTGACT
