>Addgene plasmid #40439 | LRRK2_1867_2161_L1916N_L1976A_I2049A_V2074A_L2092N | addgene partial sequence | sequence record 53225 | DSP2466For 5'-GAATTTCGTCGACAGATC-3'
ATAAGTATTTTACTGTTTTCGTAACAGTTTTGTAATAAAAAAACCTATAAATATAGGATCTATGCACCAC
CATCACCACCATCACCACGAGAACCTTTATTTCCAAGGATCAATGGCACCGATCCTGGGGTATTGGAAGA
TCAAGGGCCTAGTGCAGCCCACTCGTCTGCTCCTGGAGTACCTAGAAGAGAAGTATGAGGAGCACCTTTA
TGAGCGGGACGAGGGTGACAAGTGGCGCAATAAGAAATTCGAGCTAGGCTTGGAATTCCCCAATCTGCCT
TATTACATCGATGGCGACGTTAAGTTGACTCAGTCCATGGCCATCATCCGCTACATCGCCGACAAGCACA
ATATGCTAGGCGGGTGCCCGAAGGAGCGAGCTGAGATCTCTATGTTGGAAGGGGCCGTGCTGGATATCCG
CTACGGCGTGAGCCGCATTGCATACTCAAAGGATTTCGAGACCCTCAAGGTTGACTTCCTGTCAAAGCTG
CCTGAAATGCTAAAGATGTTCGAAGACCGTCTCTGTCATAAGACCTACCTGAACGGGGACCACGTGACAC
ACCCGGACTTTATGTTGTATGACGCT
